>Addgene plasmid #88862 | pYTP MYRF sg6 | depositor full sequence | sequence record 172483 | pYTP MYRF sg6 sequence 8861 bps
GAGGGCCTATTTCCCATGATTCCTTCATATTTGCATATACGATACAAGGCTGTTAGAGAGATAATTGGAA
TTAATTTGACTGTAAACACAAAGATATTAGTACAAAATACGTGACGTAGAAAGTAATAATTTCTTGGGTA
GTTTGCAGTTTTAAAATTATGTTTTAAAATGGACTATCATATGCTTACCGTAACTTGAAAGTATTTCGAT
TTCTTGGCTTTATATATCTTGTGGAAAGGACGAAACACCGTCCCTGTGCTCTCGGCTCTGTTTTAGAGCT
AGAAATAGCAAGTTAAAATAAGGCTAGTCCGTTATCAACTTGAAAAAGTGGCACCGAGTCGGTGCTTTTT
TGTTTTAGAGCTAGAAATAGCAAGTTAAAATAAGGCTAGTCCGTTTTTAGCGCGTGCGCCAATTCTGCAG
ACAAATGGCTCTAGAGGTACCCGTTACATAACTTACGGTAAATGGCCCGCCTGGCTGACCGCCCAACGAC
CCCCGCCCATTGACGTCAATAGTAACGCCAATAGGGACTTTCCATTGACGTCAATGGGTGGAGTATTTAC
GGTAAACTGCCCACTTGGCAGTACATCAAGTGTATCATATGCCAAGTACGCCCCCTATTGACGTCAATGA
CGGTAAATGGCCCGCCTGGCATTGTGCCCAGTACATGACCTTATGGGACTTTCCTACTTGGCAGTACATC
TACGTATTAGTCATCGCTATTACCATGGTCGAGGTGAGCCCCACGTTCTGCTTCACTCTCCCCATCTCCC
CCCCCTCCCCACCCCCAATTTTGTATTTATTTATTTTTTAATTATTTTGTGCAGCGATGGGGGCGGGGGG
GGGGGGGGGGCGCGCGCCAGGCGGGGCGGGGCGGGGCGAGGGGCGGGGCGGGGCGAGGCGGAGAGGTGCG
GCGGCAGCCAATCAGAGCGGCGCGCTCCGAAAGTTTCCTTTTATGGCGAGGCGGCGGCGGCGGCGGCCCT
ATAAAAAGCGAAGCGCGCGGCGGGCGGGAGTCGCTGCGACGCTGCCTTCGCCCCGTGCCCCGCTCCGCCG
CCGCCTCGCGCCGCCCGCCCCGGCTCTGACTGACCGCGTTACTCCCACAGGTGAGCGGGCGGGACGGCCC
TTCTCCTCCGGGCTGTAATTAGCTGAGCAAGAGGTAAGGGTTTAAGGGATGGTTGGTTGGTGGGGTATTA
ATGTTTAATTACCTGGAGCACCTGCCTGAAATCACTTTTTTTCAGGTTGGACCGGTGCCACCATGTACCC
ATACGATGTTCCAGATTACGCTTCGCCGAAGAAAAAGCGCAAGGTCGAAGCGTCCGACAAGAAGTACAGC
ATCGGCCTGGCCATCGGCACCAACTCTGTGGGCTGGGCCGTGATCACCGACGAGTACAAGGTGCCCAGCA
AGAAATTCAAGGTGCTGGGCAACACCGACCGGCACAGCATCAAGAAGAACCTGATCGGAGCCCTGCTGTT
CGACAGCGGCGAAACAGCCGAGGCCACCCGGCTGAAGAGAACCGCCAGAAGAAGATACACCAGACGGAAG
AACCGGATCTGCTATCTGCAAGAGATCTTCAGCAACGAGATGGCCAAGGTGGACGACAGCTTCTTCCACA
GACTGGAAGAGTCCTTCCTGGTGGAAGAGGATAAGAAGCACGAGCGGCACCCCATCTTCGGCAACATCGT
GGACGAGGTGGCCTACCACGAGAAGTACCCCACCATCTACCACCTGAGAAAGAAACTGGTGGACAGCACC
GACAAGGCCGACCTGCGGCTGATCTATCTGGCCCTGGCCCACATGATCAAGTTCCGGGGCCACTTCCTGA
TCGAGGGCGACCTGAACCCCGACAACAGCGACGTGGACAAGCTGTTCATCCAGCTGGTGCAGACCTACAA
CCAGCTGTTCGAGGAAAACCCCATCAACGCCAGCGGCGTGGACGCCAAGGCCATCCTGTCTGCCAGACTG
AGCAAGAGCAGACGGCTGGAAAATCTGATCGCCCAGCTGCCCGGCGAGAAGAAGAATGGCCTGTTCGGCA
ACCTGATTGCCCTGAGCCTGGGCCTGACCCCCAACTTCAAGAGCAACTTCGACCTGGCCGAGGATGCCAA
ACTGCAGCTGAGCAAGGACACCTACGACGACGACCTGGACAACCTGCTGGCCCAGATCGGCGACCAGTAC
GCCGACCTGTTTCTGGCCGCCAAGAACCTGTCCGACGCCATCCTGCTGAGCGACATCCTGAGAGTGAACA
CCGAGATCACCAAGGCCCCCCTGAGCGCCTCTATGATCAAGAGATACGACGAGCACCACCAGGACCTGAC
CCTGCTGAAAGCTCTCGTGCGGCAGCAGCTGCCTGAGAAGTACAAAGAGATTTTCTTCGACCAGAGCAAG
AACGGCTACGCCGGCTACATTGACGGCGGAGCCAGCCAGGAAGAGTTCTACAAGTTCATCAAGCCCATCC
TGGAAAAGATGGACGGCACCGAGGAACTGCTCGTGAAGCTGAACAGAGAGGACCTGCTGCGGAAGCAGCG
GACCTTCGACAACGGCAGCATCCCCCACCAGATCCACCTGGGAGAGCTGCACGCCATTCTGCGGCGGCAG
GAAGATTTTTACCCATTCCTGAAGGACAACCGGGAAAAGATCGAGAAGATCCTGACCTTCCGCATCCCCT
ACTACGTGGGCCCTCTGGCCAGGGGAAACAGCAGATTCGCCTGGATGACCAGAAAGAGCGAGGAAACCAT
CACCCCCTGGAACTTCGAGGAAGTGGTGGACAAGGGCGCTTCCGCCCAGAGCTTCATCGAGCGGATGACC
AACTTCGATAAGAACCTGCCCAACGAGAAGGTGCTGCCCAAGCACAGCCTGCTGTACGAGTACTTCACCG
TGTATAACGAGCTGACCAAAGTGAAATACGTGACCGAGGGAATGAGAAAGCCCGCCTTCCTGAGCGGCGA
GCAGAAAAAGGCCATCGTGGACCTGCTGTTCAAGACCAACCGGAAAGTGACCGTGAAGCAGCTGAAAGAG
GACTACTTCAAGAAAATCGAGTGCTTCGACTCCGTGGAAATCTCCGGCGTGGAAGATCGGTTCAACGCCT
CCCTGGGCACATACCACGATCTGCTGAAAATTATCAAGGACAAGGACTTCCTGGACAATGAGGAAAACGA
GGACATTCTGGAAGATATCGTGCTGACCCTGACACTGTTTGAGGACAGAGAGATGATCGAGGAACGGCTG
AAAACCTATGCCCACCTGTTCGACGACAAAGTGATGAAGCAGCTGAAGCGGCGGAGATACACCGGCTGGG
GCAGGCTGAGCCGGAAGCTGATCAACGGCATCCGGGACAAGCAGTCCGGCAAGACAATCCTGGATTTCCT
GAAGTCCGACGGCTTCGCCAACAGAAACTTCATGCAGCTGATCCACGACGACAGCCTGACCTTTAAAGAG
GACATCCAGAAAGCCCAGGTGTCCGGCCAGGGCGATAGCCTGCACGAGCACATTGCCAATCTGGCCGGCA
GCCCCGCCATTAAGAAGGGCATCCTGCAGACAGTGAAGGTGGTGGACGAGCTCGTGAAAGTGATGGGCCG
GCACAAGCCCGAGAACATCGTGATCGAAATGGCCAGAGAGAACCAGACCACCCAGAAGGGACAGAAGAAC
AGCCGCGAGAGAATGAAGCGGATCGAAGAGGGCATCAAAGAGCTGGGCAGCCAGATCCTGAAAGAACACC
CCGTGGAAAACACCCAGCTGCAGAACGAGAAGCTGTACCTGTACTACCTGCAGAATGGGCGGGATATGTA
CGTGGACCAGGAACTGGACATCAACCGGCTGTCCGACTACGATGTGGACGCCATCGTGCCTCAGAGCTTT
CTGAAGGACGACTCCATCGACAACAAGGTGCTGACCAGAAGCGACAAGAACCGGGGCAAGAGCGACAACG
TGCCCTCCGAAGAGGTCGTGAAGAAGATGAAGAACTACTGGCGGCAGCTGCTGAACGCCAAGCTGATTAC
CCAGAGAAAGTTCGACAATCTGACCAAGGCCGAGAGAGGCGGCCTGAGCGAACTGGATAAGGCCGGCTTC
ATCAAGAGACAGCTGGTGGAAACCCGGCAGATCACAAAGCACGTGGCACAGATCCTGGACTCCCGGATGA
ACACTAAGTACGACGAGAATGACAAGCTGATCCGGGAAGTGAAAGTGATCACCCTGAAGTCCAAGCTGGT
GTCCGATTTCCGGAAGGATTTCCAGTTTTACAAAGTGCGCGAGATCAACAACTACCACCACGCCCACGAC
GCCTACCTGAACGCCGTCGTGGGAACCGCCCTGATCAAAAAGTACCCTAAGCTGGAAAGCGAGTTCGTGT
ACGGCGACTACAAGGTGTACGACGTGCGGAAGATGATCGCCAAGAGCGAGCAGGAAATCGGCAAGGCTAC
CGCCAAGTACTTCTTCTACAGCAACATCATGAACTTTTTCAAGACCGAGATTACCCTGGCCAACGGCGAG
ATCCGGAAGCGGCCTCTGATCGAGACAAACGGCGAAACCGGGGAGATCGTGTGGGATAAGGGCCGGGATT
TTGCCACCGTGCGGAAAGTGCTGAGCATGCCCCAAGTGAATATCGTGAAAAAGACCGAGGTGCAGACAGG
CGGCTTCAGCAAAGAGTCTATCCTGCCCAAGAGGAACAGCGATAAGCTGATCGCCAGAAAGAAGGACTGG
GACCCTAAGAAGTACGGCGGCTTCGACAGCCCCACCGTGGCCTATTCTGTGCTGGTGGTGGCCAAAGTGG
AAAAGGGCAAGTCCAAGAAACTGAAGAGTGTGAAAGAGCTGCTGGGGATCACCATCATGGAAAGAAGCAG
CTTCGAGAAGAATCCCATCGACTTTCTGGAAGCCAAGGGCTACAAAGAAGTGAAAAAGGACCTGATCATC
AAGCTGCCTAAGTACTCCCTGTTCGAGCTGGAAAACGGCCGGAAGAGAATGCTGGCCTCTGCCGGCGAAC
TGCAGAAGGGAAACGAACTGGCCCTGCCCTCCAAATATGTGAACTTCCTGTACCTGGCCAGCCACTATGA
GAAGCTGAAGGGCTCCCCCGAGGATAATGAGCAGAAACAGCTGTTTGTGGAACAGCACAAGCACTACCTG
GACGAGATCATCGAGCAGATCAGCGAGTTCTCCAAGAGAGTGATCCTGGCCGACGCTAATCTGGACAAAG
TGCTGTCCGCCTACAACAAGCACCGGGATAAGCCCATCAGAGAGCAGGCCGAGAATATCATCCACCTGTT
TACCCTGACCAATCTGGGAGCCCCTGCCGCCTTCAAGTACTTTGACACCACCATCGACCGGAAGAGGTAC
ACCAGCACCAAAGAGGTGCTGGACGCCACCCTGATCCACCAGAGCATCACCGGCCTGTACGAGACACGGA
TCGACCTGTCTCAGCTGGGAGGCGACAGCCCCAAGAAGAAGAGAAAGGTGGAGGCCAGCGGGCCGGCCGG
ATCCGGGCGCGCCGACGCGCTGGACGATTTCGATCTCGACATGCTGGGTTCTGATGCCCTCGATGACTTT
GACCTGGATATGTTGGGAAGCGACGCATTGGATGACTTTGATCTGGACATGCTCGGCTCCGATGCTCTGG
ACGATTTCGATCTCGATATGTTAGGGTCAGACGCACTGGATGATTTCGACCTTGATATGTTGGGAAGCGA
TGCCCTTGATGATTTCGACCTGGACATGCTCGGCAGCGACGCCCTGGACGATTTCGATCTGGACATGCTG
GGGTCCGATGCCTTGGATGATTTTGACTTGGATATGCTGGGGAGTGATGCCCTGGACGACTTTGACCTGG
ACATGCTGGGCTCCGATGCGCTCGATGACTTCGATTTGGATATGTTGTATATCGATTGATTAATTAAGAA
TTCCTAGAGCTCGCTGATCAGCCTCGACTGTGCCTTCTAGTTGCCAGCCATCTGTTGTTTGCCCCTCCCC
CGTGCCTTCCTTGACCCTGGAAGGTGCCACTCCCACTGTCCTTTCCTAATAAAATGAGGAAATTGCATCG
CATTGTCTGAGTAGGTGTCATTCTATTCTGGGGGGTGGGGTGGGGCAGGACAGCAAGGGGGAGGATTGGG
AAGAGAATAGCAGGCATGCTGGGGAGCGGCCGCAGGAACCCCTAGTGATGGAGTTGGCCACTCCCTCTCT
GCGCGCTCGCTCGCTCACTGAGGCCGGGCGACCAAAGGTCGCCCGACGCCCGGGCTTTGCCCGGGCGGCC
TCAGTGAGCGAGCGAGCGCGCAGCTGCCTGCAGGGGCGCCTGATGCGGTATTTTCTCCTTACGCATCTGT
GCGGTATTTCACACCGCATA
[142 nt withheld, positions 6321-6462]
C
[141 nt withheld, positions 6464-6604]
CCTTTGACGTTGGAGTCCACGTTCTTT
[37 nt withheld, positions 6632-6668]
ACCCTATCTCGGGCTATTCTTTTGATTTATAAGGGATTTTGCCGATTTCGGCCTATTGGTTAAAAAATGA
GCTGATTTAACAAAAATTTAACGCGAATTTTAACAAAATATTAACGTTTACAATTTTATGGTGCACTCTC
AGTACAATCTGCTCTGATGCCGCATAGTTAAGCCAGCCCCGACACCCGCCAACACCCGCTGACGCGCCCT
GACGGGCTTGTCTGCTCCCGGCATCCGCTTACAGACAAGCTGTGACCGTCTCCGGGAGCTGCATGTGTCA
GAGGTTTTCACCGTCATCACCGAAACGCGCGAGACGAAAGGGCCTCGTGATACGCCTATTTTTATAGGTT
AATGTCATGATAATAATGGTTTCTTAGACGTCAGGTGGCACTTTTCGGGGAAATGTGCGCGGAACCCCTA
TTTGTTTATTTTTCTAAATACATTCAAATATGTATCCGCTCATGAGACAATAACCCTGATAAATGCTTCA
ATAATATTGAAAAAGGAAGAGTATGAGTATTCAACATTTCCGTGTCGCCCTTATTCCCTTTTTTGCGGCA
TTTTGCCTTCCTGTTTTTGCTCACCCAGAAACGCTGGTGAAAGTAAAAGATGCTGAAGATCAGTTGGGTG
CACGAGTGGGTTACATCGAACTGGATCTCAACAGCGGTAAGATCCTTGAGAGTTTTCGCCCCGAAGAACG
TTTTCCAATGATGAGCACTTTTAAAGTTCTGCTATGTGGCGCGGTATTATCCCGTATTGACGCCGGGCAA
GAGCAACTCGGTCGCCGCATACACTATTCTCAGAATGACTTGGTTGAGTACTCACCAGTCACAGAAAAGC
ATCTTACGGATGGCATGACAGTAAGAGAATTATGCAGTGCTGCCATAACCATGAGTGATAACACTGCGGC
CAACTTACTTCTGACAACGATCGGAGGACCGAAGGAGCTAACCGCTTTTTTGCACAACATGGGGGATCAT
GTAACTCGCCTTGATCGTTGGGAACCGGAGCTGAATGAAGCCATACCAAACGACGAGCGTGACACCACGA
TGCCTGTAGCAATGGCAACAACGTTGCGCAAACTATTAACTGGCGAACTACTTACTCTAGCTTCCCGGCA
ACAATTAATAGACTGGATGGAGGCGGATAAAGTTGCAGGACCACTTCTGCGCTCGGCCCTTCCGGCTGGC
TGGTTTATTGCTGATAAATCTGGAGCCGGTGAGCGTGGAAGCCGCGGTATCATTGCAGCACTGGGGCCAG
ATGGTAAGCCCTCCCGTATCGTAGTTATCTACACGACGGGGAGTCAGGCAACTATGGATGAACGAAATAG
ACAGATCGCTGAGATAGGTGCCTCACTGATTAAGCATTGGTAACTGTCAGACCAAGTTTACTCATATATA
CTTTAGATTGATTTAAAACTTCATTTTTAATTTAAAAGGATCTAGGTGAAGATCCTTTTTGATAATCTCA
TGACCAAAATCCCTTAACGTGAGTTTTCGTTCCACTGAGCGTCAGACCCCGTAGAAAAGATCAAAGGATC
TTCTTGAGATCCTTTTTTTCTGCGCGTAATCTGCTGCTTGCAAACAAAAAAACCACCGCTACCAGCGGTG
GTTTGTTTGCCGGATCAAGAGCTACCAACTCTTTTTCCGAAGGTAACTGGCTTCAGCAGAGCGCAGATAC
CAAATACTGTCCTTCTAGTGTAGCCGTAGTTAGGCCACCACTTCAAGAACTCTGTAGCACCGCCTACATA
CCTCGCTCTGCTAATCCTGTTACCAGTGGCTGCTGCCAGTGGCGATAAGTCGTGTCTTACCGGGTTGGAC
TCAAGACGATAGTTACCGGATAAGGCGCAGCGGTCGGGCTGAACGGGGGGTTCGTGCACACAGCCCAGCT
TGGAGCGAACGACCTACACCGAACTGAGATACCTACAGCGTGAGCTATGAGAAAGCGCCACGCTTCCCGA
AGGGAGAAAGGCGGACAGGTATCCGGTAAGCGGCAGGGTCGGAACAGGAGAGCGCACGAGGGAGCTTCCA
GGGGGAAACGCCTGGTATCTTTATAGTCCTGTCGGGTTTCGCCACCTCTGACTTGAGCGTCGATTTTTGT
GATGCTCGTCAGGGGGGCGGAGCCTATGGAAAAACGCCAGCAACGCGGCCTTTTTACGGTTCCTGGCCTT
TTGCTGGCCTTTTGCTCACATGT
Features (pLannotate 1.2.2; 18 found; start..end, strand, type, name):
      1..241     +  promoter       U6 promoter: RNA polymerase III promoter for human U6 snRNA
    270..345     +  misc_RNA       gRNA scaffold: guide RNA scaffold for the Streptococcus pyogenes CRISPR/Cas9 system
    352..395     +  misc_RNA       gRNA scaffold (fragment): guide RNA scaffold for the Streptococcus pyogenes CRISPR/Cas9 system
    442..727     +  enhancer       CMV enhancer: human cytomegalovirus immediate early enhancer; contains an 18-bp deletion relative to the standard CMV enhancer
    729..1006    +  promoter       chicken β-actin promoter: No description available
   1007..1235    +  intron         hybrid intron: hybrid between chicken β-actin (CBA) and minute virus of mice (MMV) introns (Gray et al., 2011)
   1256..1283    +  CDS            3xHA (fragment): three tandem HA epitope tags
   1316..5416    +  CDS            Cas9: Cas9 (Csn1) endonuclease from the Streptococcus pyogenes Type II CRISPR/Cas system generates RNA-guided double strand breaks in DNA
   5474..5857    +  CDS            VP160: 10 tandem repeats of the minimal activation domain of herpes simplex virus VP16 (Cheng et al., 2013)
   5908..6019    +  polyA_signal   bGH poly(A) signal: bovine growth hormone polyadenylation signal
   6124..6264    +  repeat_region  AAV2 ITR: inverted terminal repeat of adeno-associated virus serotype 2 inverted
   6269..6320    -  misc_feature   bom (fragment): basis of mobility region from pBR322
   6339..6719    +  rep_origin     M13 ori (sequence partly withheld): M13 bacteriophage origin of replication; arrow indicates direction of (+) strand synthesis
   6795..6844    -  misc_feature   bom (fragment): basis of mobility region from pBR322
   6946..6981    -  CDS            rop (fragment): Rop protein, which maintains plasmids at low copy number; rop
   7076..7180    +  promoter       AmpR promoter: bla
   7181..8041    +  CDS            AmpR: β-lactamase; bla; confers resistance to ampicillin, carbenicillin, and related antibiotics
   8212..8800    +  rep_origin     ori: high-copy-number ColE1/pMB1/pBR322/pUC origin of replication
