[The description below was written by a language model from this plasmid's Addgene catalogue record and pLannotate feature annotations shown in this document.]
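Description:
pYTP MYRF sg6 is a mammalian expression CRISPR activation plasmid of about 8.9 kb built on the pAC154-dual-dCas9VP160-sgExpression backbone, an all-in-one design that carries both a guide RNA cassette and a dCas9-activator gene on a single molecule. It is propagated in E. coli as a high-copy plasmid through a ColE1/pUC-type origin and is selected with ampicillin via the β-lactamase gene. An M13/f1-type phage origin is also annotated. So is a single AAV2 inverted terminal repeat downstream of the expression cassette. With only one ITR detected, the record gives no indication that the plasmid is meant for AAV packaging, and no mammalian selection marker or fluorescent reporter is annotated.

The construct-specific insert is a 20-nt spacer targeting human MYRF (myelin regulatory factor), ligated into the BbsI sites, which were destroyed in cloning. It lies between the human U6 RNA polymerase III promoter and the Streptococcus pyogenes guide RNA scaffold, so that a complete single guide RNA is transcribed. A second unit uses a CMV enhancer, chicken β-actin promoter and hybrid intron to drive an HA-tagged S. pyogenes Cas9 coding sequence fused at its C terminus to VP160, ten tandem copies of the minimal VP16 activation domain, and ends with a bGH polyadenylation signal. The automated annotation labels this ORF simply as Cas9, but the catalogue entry identifies it as nuclease-dead dCas9. The guide therefore recruits the activator to the MYRF locus without cutting DNA. The exact position of the target site relative to the gene is not stated. The plasmid is suited to transfection-based transcriptional activation of endogenous MYRF in human cells, and the "sg6" name suggests it is one of a series of guides for this gene.
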