Addgene plasmid #88862: pYTP MYRF sg6
Purpose: pAC154-dual-dCas9VP160-sgExpression with MYRF sg6 cloned into BbsI site
Depositing lab: Mahmoud Pouladi. Depositing organization: Translational Laboratory in Genetic Medicine, BMSI, A*STAR.
Backbone
  Vector backbone: pAC154-dual-dCas9VP160-sgExpression
  Backbone manufacturer: Rudolf Jaenisch (Addgene plasmid # 48240)
  Vector type: Mammalian Expression, CRISPR
Growth in bacteria
  Bacterial resistance: Ampicillin, 100 μg/mL
  Growth temperature: 37°C
  Growth strain: DH5alpha
  Copy number: High Copy
Gene/Insert
  Gene/Insert name: dCas9VP160 and MYRF sg6 gRNA
  gRNA/shRNA sequence: GTCCCTGTGCTCTCGGCTCT
  Species: H. sapiens (human)
  Insert size (bp): 20
  Entrez Gene: MYRF (a.k.a. C11orf9, MRF, Ndt80, pqn-47)
  Promoter: U6
  Cloning method: Restriction Enzyme; 5′ cloning site BbsI (destroyed during cloning); 3′ cloning site BbsI (destroyed during cloning)
  Sequencing primers: 5′ LKO5
Terms and licenses: Academic/Nonprofit Terms; Industry Terms: Not Available to Industry
How to cite: pYTP MYRF sg6 was a gift from Mahmoud Pouladi (Addgene plasmid # 88862 ; http://n2t.net/addgene:88862 ; RRID:Addgene_88862)
