>Addgene plasmid #88862 | pYTP MYRF sg6 | addgene partial sequence | sequence record 179759 | Addgene Partial NGS Result
TACCCATACGATGTTCCAGATTACGCTTCGCCGAAGAAAAAGCGCAAGGTCGAAGCGTCCGACAAGAAGT
ACAGCATCGGCCTGGCCATCGGCACCAACTCTGTGGGCTGGGCCGTGATCACCGACGAGTACAAGGTGCC
CAGCAAGAAATTCAAGGTGCTGGGCAACACCGACCGGCACAGCATCAAGAAGAACCTGATCGGAGCCCTG
CTGTTCGACAGCGGCGAAACAGCCGAGGCCACCCGGCTGAAGAGAACCGCCAGAAGAAGATACACCAGAC
GGAAGAACCGGATCTGCTATCTGCAAGAGATCTTCAGCAACGAGATGGCCAAGGTGGACGACAGCTTCTT
CCACAGACTGGAAGAGTCCTTCCTGGTGGAAGAGGATAAGAAGCACGAGCGGCACCCCATCTTCGGCAAC
ATCGTGGACGAGGTGGCCTACCACGAGAAGTACCCCACCATCTACCACCTGAGAAAGAAACTGGTGGACA
GCACCGACAAGGCCGACCTGCGGCTGATCTATCTGGCCCTGGCCCACATGATCAAGTTCCGGGGCCACTT
CCTGATCGAGGGCGACCTGAACCCCGACAACAGCGACGTGGACAAGCTGTTCATCCAGCTGGTGCAGACC
TACAACCAGCTGTTCGAGGAAAACCCCATCAACGCCAGCGGCGTGGACGCCAAGGCCATCCTGTCTGCCA
GACTGAGCAAGAGCAGACGGCTGGAAAATCTGATCGCCCAGCTGCCCGGCGAGAAGAAGAATGGCCTGTT
CGGCAACCTGATTGCCCTGAGCCTGGGCCTGACCCCCAACTTCAAGAGCAACTTCGACCTGGCCGAGGAT
GCCAAACTGCAGCTGAGCAAGGACACCTACGACGACGACCTGGACAACCTGCTGGCCCAGATCGGCGACC
AGTACGCCGACCTGTTTCTGGCCGCCAAGAACCTGTCCGACGCCATCCTGCTGAGCGACATCCTGAGAGT
GAACACCGAGATCACCAAGGCCCCCCTGAGCGCCTCTATGATCAAGAGATACGACGAGCACCACCAGGAC
CTGACCCTGCTGAAAGCTCTCGTGCGGCAGCAGCTGCCTGAGAAGTACAAAGAGATTTTCTTCGACCAGA
GCAAGAACGGCTACGCCGGCTACATTGACGGCGGAGCCAGCCAGGAAGAGTTCTACAAGTTCATCAAGCC
CATCCTGGAAAAGATGGACGGCACCGAGGAACTGCTCGTGAAGCTGAACAGAGAGGACCTGCTGCGGAAG
CAGCGGACCTTCGACAACGGCAGCATCCCCCACCAGATCCACCTGGGAGAGCTGCACGCCATTCTGCGGC
GGCAGGAAGATTTTTACCCATTCCTGAAGGACAACCGGGAAAAGATCGAGAAGATCCTGACCTTCCGCAT
CCCCTACTACGTGGGCCCTCTGGCCAGGGGAAACAGCAGATTCGCCTGGATGACCAGAAAGAGCGAGGAA
ACCATCACCCCCTGGAACTTCGAGGAAGTGGTGGACAAGGGCGCTTCCGCCCAGAGCTTCATCGAGCGGA
TGACCAACTTCGATAAGAACCTGCCCAACGAGAAGGTGCTGCCCAAGCACAGCCTGCTGTACGAGTACTT
CACCGTGTATAACGAGCTGACCAAAGTGAAATACGTGACCGAGGGAATGAGAAAGCCCGCCTTCCTGAGC
GGCGAGCAGAAAAAGGCCATCGTGGACCTGCTGTTCAAGACCAACCGGAAAGTGACCGTGAAGCAGCTGA
AAGAGGACTACTTCAAGAAAATCGAGTGCTTCGACTCCGTGGAAATCTCCGGCGTGGAAGATCGGTTCAA
CGCCTCCCTGGGCACATACCACGATCTGCTGAAAATTATCAAGGACAAGGACTTCCTGGACAATGAGGAA
AACGAGGACATTCTGGAAGATATCGTGCTGACCCTGACACTGTTTGAGGACAGAGAGATGATCGAGGAAC
GGCTGAAAACCTATGCCCACCTGTTCGACGACAAAGTGATGAAGCAGCTGAAGCGGCGGAGATACACCGG
CTGGGGCAGGCTGAGCCGGAAGCTGATCAACGGCATCCGGGACAAGCAGTCCGGCAAGACAATCCTGGAT
TTCCTGAAGTCCGACGGCTTCGCCAACAGAAACTTCATGCAGCTGATCCACGACGACAGCCTGACCTTTA
AAGAGGACATCCAGAAAGCCCAGGTGTCCGGCCAGGGCGATAGCCTGCACGAGCACATTGCCAATCTGGC
CGGCAGCCCCGCCATTAAGAAGGGCATCCTGCAGACAGTGAAGGTGGTGGACGAGCTCGTGAAAGTGATG
GGCCGGCACAAGCCCGAGAACATCGTGATCGAAATGGCCAGAGAGAACCAGACCACCCAGAAGGGACAGA
AGAACAGCCGCGAGAGAATGAAGCGGATCGAAGAGGGCATCAAAGAGCTGGGCAGCCAGATCCTGAAAGA
ACACCCCGTGGAAAACACCCAGCTGCAGAACGAGAAGCTGTACCTGTACTACCTGCAGAATGGGCGGGAT
ATGTACGTGGACCAGGAACTGGACATCAACCGGCTGTCCGACTACGATGTGGACGCCATCGTGCCTCAGA
GCTTTCTGAAGGACGACTCCATCGACAACAAGGTGCTGACCAGAAGCGACAAGAACCGGGGCAAGAGCGA
CAACGTGCCCTCCGAAGAGGTCGTGAAGAAGATGAAGAACTACTGGCGGCAGCTGCTGAACGCCAAGCTG
ATTACCCAGAGAAAGTTCGACAATCTGACCAAGGCCGAGAGAGGCGGCCTGAGCGAACTGGATAAGGCCG
GCTTCATCAAGAGACAGCTGGTGGAAACCCGGCAGATCACAAAGCACGTGGCACAGATCCTGGACTCCCG
GATGAACACTAAGTACGACGAGAATGACAAGCTGATCCGGGAAGTGAAAGTGATCACCCTGAAGTCCAAG
CTGGTGTCCGATTTCCGGAAGGATTTCCAGTTTTACAAAGTGCGCGAGATCAACAACTACCACCACGCCC
ACGACGCCTACCTGAACGCCGTCGTGGGAACCGCCCTGATCAAAAAGTACCCTAAGCTGGAAAGCGAGTT
CGTGTACGGCGACTACAAGGTGTACGACGTGCGGAAGATGATCGCCAAGAGCGAGCAGGAAATCGGCAAG
GCTACCGCCAAGTACTTCTTCTACAGCAACATCATGAACTTTTTCAAGACCGAGATTACCCTGGCCAACG
GCGAGATCCGGAAGCGGCCTCTGATCGAGACAAACGGCGAAACCGGGGAGATCGTGTGGGATAAGGGCCG
GGATTTTGCCACCGTGCGGAAAGTGCTGAGCATGCCCCAAGTGAATATCGTGAAAAAGACCGAGGTGCAG
ACAGGCGGCTTCAGCAAAGAGTCTATCCTGCCCAAGAGGAACAGCGATAAGCTGATCGCCAGAAAGAAGG
ACTGGGACCCTAAGAAGTACGGCGGCTTCGACAGCCCCACCGTGGCCTATTCTGTGCTGGTGGTGGCCAA
AGTGGAAAAGGGCAAGTCCAAGAAACTGAAGAGTGTGAAAGAGCTGCTGGGGATCACCATCATGGAAAGA
AGCAGCTTCGAGAAGAATCCCATCGACTTTCTGGAAGCCAAGGGCTACAAAGAAGTGAAAAAGGACCTGA
TCATCAAGCTGCCTAAGTACTCCCTGTTCGAGCTGGAAAACGGCCGGAAGAGAATGCTGGCCTCTGCCGG
CGAACTGCAGAAGGGAAACGAACTGGCCCTGCCCTCCAAATATGTGAACTTCCTGTACCTGGCCAGCCAC
TATGAGAAGCTGAAGGGCTCCCCCGAGGATAATGAGCAGAAACAGCTGTTTGTGGAACAGCACAAGCACT
ACCTGGACGAGATCATCGAGCAGATCAGCGAGTTCTCCAAGAGAGTGATCCTGGCCGACGCTAATCTGGA
CAAAGTGCTGTCCGCCTACAACAAGCACCGGGATAAGCCCATCAGAGAGCAGGCCGAGAATATCATCCAC
CTGTTTACCCTGACCAATCTGGGAGCCCCTGCCGCCTTCAAGTACTTTGACACCACCATCGACCGGAAGA
GGTACACCAGCACCAAAGAGGTGCTGGACGCCACCCTGATCCACCAGAGCATCACCGGCCTGTACGAGAC
ACGGATCGACCTGTCTCAGCTGGGAGGCGACAGCCCCAAGAAGAAGAGAAAGGTGGAGGCCAGCGGGCCG
GCCGGATCCGGGCGCGCCGACGCGCTGGACGATTTCGATCTCGACATGCTGGGTTCTGATGCCCTCGATG
ACTTTGACCTGGATATGTTGGGAAGCGACGCATTGGATGACTTTGATCTGGACATGCTCGGCTCCGATGC
TCTGGACGATTTCGATCTCGATATGTTAGGGTCAGACGCACTGGATGATTTCGACCTTGATATGTTGGGA
AGCGATGCCCTTGATGATTTCGACCTGGACATGCTCGGCAGCGACGCCCTGGACGATTTCGATCTGGACA
TGCTGGGGTCCGATGCCTTGGATGATTTTGACTTGGATATGCTGGGGAGTGATGCCCTGGACGACTTTGA
CCTGGACATGCTGGGCTCCGATGCGCTCGATGACTTCGATTTGGATATGTTGTATATCGATTGATTAATT
AAGAATTCCTAGAGCTCGCTGATCAGCCTCGACTGTGCCTTCTAGTTGCCAGCCATCTGTTGTTTGCCCC
TCCCCCGTGCCTTCCTTGACCCTGGAAGGTGCCACTCCCACTGTCCTTTCCTAATAAAATGAGGAAATTG
CATCGCATTGTCTGAGTAGGTGTCATTCTATTCTGGGGGGTGGGGTGGGGCAGGACAGCAAGGGGGAGGA
TTGGGAAGAGAATAGCAGGCATGCTGGGGAGCGGCCGCAGGAACCCCTAGTGATGGAGTTGGCCACTCCC
TCTCTGCGCGCTCGCTCGCTCACTGAGGCCGGGCGACCAAAGGTCGCCCGACGCCCGGGCTTTGCCCGGG
CGGCCTCAGTGAGCGAGCGAGCGCGCAGCTGCCTGCAGGGGCGCCTGATGCGGTATTTTCTCCTTACGCA
TCTGTGCGGTATTTCACACCGCATA
[95 nt withheld, positions 5066-5160]
T
[46 nt withheld, positions 5162-5207]
C
[141 nt withheld, positions 5209-5349]
CCTTTGACGTTGGAGTCCACGTTCTTT
[37 nt withheld, positions 5377-5413]
ACTCTATCTCGGGCTATTCTTTTGATTTATAAGGGATTTTGCCGATTTCGGTCTATTGGTTAAAAAATGA
GCTGATTTAACAAAAATTTAACGCGAATTTTAACAAAATATTAACGTTTACAATTTTATGGTGCACTCTC
AGTACAATCTGCTCTGATGCCGCATAGTTAAGCCAGCCCCGACACCCGCCAACACCCGCTGACGCGCCCT
GACGGGCTTGTCTGCTCCCGGCATCCGCTTACAGACAAGCTGTGACCGTCTCCGGGAGCTGCATGTGTCA
GAGGTTTTCACCGTCATCACCGAAACGCGCGAGACGAAAGGGCCTCGTGATACGCCTATTTTTATAGGTT
AATGTCATGATAATAATGGTTTCTTAGACGTCAGGTGGCACTTTTCGGGGAAATGTGCGCGGAACCCCTA
TTTGTTTATTTTTCTAAATACATTCAAATATGTATCCGCTCATGAGACAATAACCCTGATAAATGCTTCA
ATAATATTGAAAAAGGAAGAGTATGAGTATTCAACATTTCCGTGTCGCCCTTATTCCCTTTTTTGCGGCA
TTTTGCCTTCCTGTTTTTGCTCACCCAGAAACGCTGGTGAAAGTAAAAGATGCTGAAGATCAGTTGGGTG
CACGAGTGGGTTACATCGAACTGGATCTCAACAGCGGTAAGATCCTTGAGAGTTTTCGCCCCGAAGAACG
TTTTCCAATGATGAGCACTTTTAAAGTTCTGCTATGTGGCGCGGTATTATCCCGTATTGACGCCGGGCAA
GAGCAACTCGGTCGCCGCATACACTATTCTCAGAATGACTTGGTTGAGTACTCACCAGTCACAGAAAAGC
ATCTTACGGATGGCATGACAGTAAGAGAATTATGCAGTGCTGCCATAACCATGAGTGATAACACTGCGGC
CAACTTACTTCTGACAACGATCGGAGGACCGAAGGAGCTAACCGCTTTTTTGCACAACATGGGGGATCAT
GTAACTCGCCTTGATCGTTGGGAACCGGAGCTGAATGAAGCCATACCAAACGACGAGCGTGACACCACGA
TGCCTGTAGCAATGGCAACAACGTTGCGCAAACTATTAACTGGCGAACTACTTACTCTAGCTTCCCGGCA
ACAATTAATAGACTGGATGGAGGCGGATAAAGTTGCAGGACCACTTCTGCGCTCGGCCCTTCCGGCTGGC
TGGTTTATTGCTGATAAATCTGGAGCCGGTGAGCGTGGAAGCCGCGGTATCATTGCAGCACTGGGGCCAG
ATGGTAAGCCCTCCCGTATCGTAGTTATCTACACGACGGGGAGTCAGGCAACTATGGATGAACGAAATAG
ACAGATCGCTGAGATAGGTGCCTCACTGATTAAGCATTGGTAACTGTCAGACCAAGTTTACTCATATATA
CTTTAGATTGATTTAAAACTTCATTTTTAATTTAAAAGGATCTAGGTGAAGATCCTTTTTGATAATCTCA
TGACCAAAATCCCTTAACGTGAGTTTTCGTTCCACTGAGCGTCAGACCCCGTAGAAAAGATCAAAGGATC
TTCTTGAGATCCTTTTTTTCTGCGCGTAATCTGCTGCTTGCAAACAAAAAAACCACCGCTACCAGCGGTG
GTTTGTTTGCCGGATCAAGAGCTACCAACTCTTTTTCCGAAGGTAACTGGCTTCAGCAGAGCGCAGATAC
CAAATACTGTTCTTCTAGTGTAGCCGTAGTTAGGCCACCACTTCAAGAACTCTGTAGCACCGCCTACATA
CCTCGCTCTGCTAATCCTGTTACCAGTGGCTGCTGCCAGTGGCGATAAGTCGTGTCTTACCGGGTTGGAC
TCAAGACGATAGTTACCGGATAAGGCGCAGCGGTCGGGCTGAACGGGGGGTTCGTGCACACAGCCCAGCT
TGGAGCGAACGACCTACACCGAACTGAGATACCTACAGCGTGAGCTATGAGAAAGCGCCACGCTTCCCGA
AGGGAGAAAGGCGGACAGGTATCCGGTAAGCGGCAGGGTCGGAACAGGAGAGCGCACGAGGGAGCTTCCA
GGGGGAAACGCCTGGTATCTTTATAGTCCTGTCGGGTTTCGCCACCTCTGACTTGAGCGTCGATTTTTGT
GATGCTCGTCAGGGGGGCGGAGCCTATGGAAAAACGCCAGCAACGCGGCCTTTTTACGGTTCCTGGCCTT
TTGCTGGCCTTTTGCTCACATGTGAGGGCCTATTTCCCATGATTCCTTCATATTTGCATATACGATACAA
GGCTGTTAGAGAGATAATTGGAATTAATTTGACTGTAAACACAAAGATATTAGTACAAAATACGTGACGT
AGAAAGTAATAATTTCTTGGGTAGTTTGCAGTTTTAAAATTATGTTTTAAAATGGACTATCATATGCTTA
CCGTAACTTGAAAGTATTTCGATTTCTTGGCTTTATATATCTTGTGGAAAGGACGAAACACCGTCCCTGT
GCTCTCGGCTCTGTTTTAGAGCTAGAAATAGCAAGTTAAAATAAGGCTAGTCCGTTATCAACTTGAAAAA
GTGGCACCGAGTCGGTGCTTTTTTGTTTTAGAGCTAGAAATAGCAAGTTAAAATAAGGCTAGTCCGTTTT
TAGCGCGTGCGCCAATTCTGCAGACAAATGGCTCTAGAGGTACC
